Addgene plasmid #223114: pCMV-T7-ABE8e-SpCas9(LWRYEK)-P2A-EGFP (BKS1028)
Depositing lab: Benjamin Kleinstiver. Publication: Custom CRISPR-Cas9 PAM variants via scalable engineering and machine learning. Silverstein RA, Kim N, Kroell AS, Walton RT, Delano J, Butcher RM, Pacesa M, Smith BK, Christie KA, Ha LL, Meis RJ, Clark AB, Spinner AD, Lazzarotto CR, Li Y, Matsubara A, Urbina EO, Dahl GA, Correia BE, Marks DS, Tsai SQ, Pinello L, De Ravin SS, Liu Q, Kleinstiver BP. Nature. 2025 Apr 22. doi: 10.1038/s41586-025-09021-y. PubMed 40262634.
Backbone
  Vector backbone: pCMV_ABEmax_P2A_GFP
  Backbone manufacturer: David Liu, Addgene plasmid #112101
  Vector type: Mammalian Expression, CRISPR
Growth in bacteria
  Bacterial resistance: Ampicillin, 100 μg/mL
  Growth temperature: 37°C
  Growth strain: DH5alpha
  Copy number: High Copy
Gene/Insert
  Gene/Insert name: human codon optimized TadA8e-SpCas9(LWRYEK)-P2A-EGFP (alt names: BKS1028; ABE8e-SpCas9(LWRYEK))
  Species: Synthetic
  Mutation: TadA8e mutations; nSpCas9(D10A/LWRYEK)=D1135L, S1136W, G1218R, E1219Y, R1335E, T1337K
  Promoter: CMV and T7
  Tag / fusion protein: BPNLS-TadA8e (N terminal on insert); BPNLS-P2A-EGFP (C terminal on insert)
  Cloning method: Gibson Cloning
  Sequencing primers: 5′ oBK6928-CCAAGTCTCCACCCCATTGACG; 3′ oBK219-GGGAGTGGCACCTTCCAGGGTC
Terms and licenses: Academic/Nonprofit Terms; Industry Terms: Not Available to Industry
How to cite: pCMV-T7-ABE8e-SpCas9(LWRYEK)-P2A-EGFP (BKS1028) was a gift from Benjamin Kleinstiver (Addgene plasmid # 223114 ; http://n2t.net/addgene:223114 ; RRID:Addgene_223114)
