[The description below was written by a language model from this plasmid's Addgene catalogue record and pLannotate feature annotations shown in this document.]
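Description:
pCMV-T7-ABE8e-SpCas9(LWRYEK)-P2A-EGFP (BKS1028) is a 9,033 bp mammalian expression plasmid encoding an adenine base editor built on an engineered PAM variant of Streptococcus pyogenes Cas9. It derives from the pCMV_ABEmax_P2A_GFP backbone and is propagated in E. coli through a high-copy ColE1/pUC-type origin with ampicillin selection (AmpR under its own bla promoter). Small remnants of lac regulatory elements, an SV40 promoter fragment and a pBR322 bom fragment are annotated in the backbone but have no evident role in the design.

The payload is a single human codon-optimised synthetic open reading frame. It is driven by the CMV immediate-early enhancer and promoter, with a T7 promoter just downstream that also permits in vitro transcription of the editor mRNA, and it is terminated by the bGH polyadenylation signal. The fusion begins with a bipartite NLS and the evolved TadA8e deaminase, annotated as E. coli tadA. This is joined to a Cas9 nickase carrying D10A, which the annotation tool splits into N- and C-terminal Cas9 segments. The nickase also carries the LWRYEK substitutions: D1135L, S1136W, G1218R, E1219Y, R1335E and T1337K. These lie in the PAM-interacting region and are intended to alter PAM preference, although the record does not state which PAM this variant recognises. A second bipartite NLS follows, then a P2A self-cleaving peptide and EGFP, so that transfected cells produce separate green fluorescence as a marker of editor expression.

The plasmid carries no guide RNA cassette, so an sgRNA must be supplied separately. It is suited to A•T-to-G•C base editing in mammalian cells and comes from work on custom Cas9 PAM variants developed by scalable engineering and machine learning.
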