Features (pLannotate 1.2.2; 18 found; start..end, strand, type, name):
    147..526     +  enhancer       CMV enhancer: human cytomegalovirus immediate early enhancer
    527..730     +  promoter       CMV promoter: human cytomegalovirus (CMV) immediate early promoter
    772..790     +  promoter       T7 promoter: promoter for bacteriophage T7 RNA polymerase
    861..1352    +  CDS            tadA: TADA_ECOLI - Also known as yfhC. Experimental evidence at protein level: Swiss-Prot protein existence level 1. Catalyzes the deamination of adenosine to inosine at the wobble position 34 of tRNA(Arg2). Essential for cell viability. From Escherichia coli (strain K12).
   1455..3056    +  CDS            dCas9(N): N-terminal portion of catalytically inactive Streptococcus pyogenes dCas9 carrying the D10A mutation (Zetsche et al., 2015)
   3057..5551    +  CDS            Cas9(C) (fragment): C-terminal portion of Streptococcus pyogenes Cas9 (Zetsche et al., 2015)
   5685..6401    +  CDS            EGFP: EGFP is a basic (constitutively fluorescent) green fluorescent protein published in 1996, derived from Aequorea victoria. It is reported to be a rapidly-maturing weak dimer with moderate acid sensitivity.
   6489..6713    +  polyA_signal   bGH poly(A) signal: bovine growth hormone polyadenylation signal
   6717..6738    +  promoter       SV40 promoter (fragment): SV40 enhancer and early promoter
   6743..6759    +  misc_feature   MCS (fragment): pBluescript multiple cloning site
   6808..6824    -  protein_bind   lac operator: The lac repressor binds to the lac operator to inhibit transcription in E. coli. This inhibition can be relieved by adding lactose or isopropyl-β-D-thiogalactopyranoside (IPTG). lac repressor encoded by lacI
   6832..6862    -  promoter       lac promoter: promoter for the E. coli lac operon
   6877..6898    -  protein_bind   CAP binding site: CAP binding activates transcription in the presence of cAMP. E. coli catabolite activator protein
   6911..7003    -  CDS            lacI (fragment): lac repressor; lacI; The lac repressor binds to the lac operator to inhibit transcription in E. coli. This inhibition can be relieved by adding lactose or isopropyl-β-D-thiogalactopyranoside (IPTG).
   7186..7774    -  rep_origin     ori: high-copy-number ColE1/pMB1/pBR322/pUC origin of replication
   7945..8805    -  CDS            AmpR: β-lactamase; bla; confers resistance to ampicillin, carbenicillin, and related antibiotics
   8806..8910    -  promoter       AmpR promoter: bla
   8981..9025    -  misc_feature   bom (fragment): basis of mobility region from pBR322
>Addgene plasmid #223114 | pCMV-T7-ABE8e-SpCas9(LWRYEK)-P2A-EGFP (BKS1028) | addgene full sequence | sequence record 447638 | Addgene NGS Result
TGCTTGTGTGTTGGAGGTCGCTGAGTAGTGCGCGAGCAAAATTTAAGCTACAACAAGGCAAGGCTTGACC
GACAATTGCATGAAGAATCTGCTTAGGGTTAGGCGTTTTGCGCTGCTTCGCGATGTACGGGCCAGATATA
CGCGTTGACATTGATTATTGACTAGTTATTAATAGTAATCAATTACGGGGTCATTAGTTCATAGCCCATA
TATGGAGTTCCGCGTTACATAACTTACGGTAAATGGCCCGCCTGGCTGACCGCCCAACGACCCCCGCCCA
TTGACGTCAATAATGACGTATGTTCCCATAGTAACGCCAATAGGGACTTTCCATTGACGTCAATGGGTGG
AGTATTTACGGTAAACTGCCCACTTGGCAGTACATCAAGTGTATCATATGCCAAGTACGCCCCCTATTGA
CGTCAATGACGGTAAATGGCCCGCCTGGCATTATGCCCAGTACATGACCTTATGGGACTTTCCTACTTGG
CAGTACATCTACGTATTAGTCATCGCTATTACCATGGTGATGCGGTTTTGGCAGTACATCAATGGGCGTG
GATAGCGGTTTGACTCACGGGGATTTCCAAGTCTCCACCCCATTGACGTCAATGGGAGTTTGTTTTGGCA
CCAAAATCAACGGGACTTTCCAAAATGTCGTAACAACTCCGCCCCATTGACGCAAATGGGCGGTAGGCGT
GTACGGTGGGAGGTCTATATAAGCAGAGCTGGTTTAGTGAACCGTCAGATCCGCTAGAGATCCGCGGCCG
CTAATACGACTCACTATAGGGAGAGCCGCCACCATGAAACGGACAGCCGACGGAAGCGAGTTCGAGTCAC
CAAAGAAGAAGCGGAAAGTCTCTGAGGTGGAGTTTTCCCACGAGTACTGGATGAGACATGCCCTGACCCT
GGCCAAGAGGGCACGCGATGAGAGGGAGGTGCCTGTGGGAGCCGTGCTGGTGCTGAACAATAGAGTGATC
GGCGAGGGCTGGAACAGAGCCATCGGCCTGCACGACCCAACAGCCCATGCCGAAATTATGGCCCTGAGAC
AGGGCGGCCTGGTCATGCAGAACTACAGACTGATTGACGCCACCCTGTACGTGACATTCGAGCCTTGCGT
GATGTGCGCCGGCGCCATGATCCACTCTAGGATCGGCCGCGTGGTGTTTGGCGTGAGGAACAGCAAAAGA
GGCGCCGCAGGCTCCCTGATGAACGTGCTGAACTACCCCGGCATGAATCACCGCGTCGAAATTACCGAGG
GAATCCTGGCAGATGAATGTGCCGCCCTGCTGTGCGATTTCTACCGGATGCCTAGACAGGTGTTCAATGC
TCAGAAGAAGGCCCAGAGCTCCATCAACTCCGGAGGATCTAGCGGAGGCTCCTCTGGCTCTGAGACACCT
GGCACAAGCGAGAGCGCAACACCTGAAAGCAGCGGGGGCAGCAGCGGGGGGTCAGACAAGAAGTACAGCA
TCGGCCTGGCCATCGGCACCAACTCTGTGGGCTGGGCCGTGATCACCGACGAGTACAAGGTGCCCAGCAA
GAAATTCAAGGTGCTGGGCAACACCGACCGGCACAGCATCAAGAAGAACCTGATCGGAGCCCTGCTGTTC
GACAGCGGCGAAACAGCCGAGGCCACCCGGCTGAAGAGAACCGCCAGAAGAAGATACACCAGACGGAAGA
ACCGGATCTGCTATCTGCAAGAGATCTTCAGCAACGAGATGGCCAAGGTGGACGACAGCTTCTTCCACAG
ACTGGAAGAGTCCTTCCTGGTGGAAGAGGATAAGAAGCACGAGCGGCACCCCATCTTCGGCAACATCGTG
GACGAGGTGGCCTACCACGAGAAGTACCCCACCATCTACCACCTGAGAAAGAAACTGGTGGACAGCACCG
ACAAGGCCGACCTGCGGCTGATCTATCTGGCCCTGGCCCACATGATCAAGTTCCGGGGCCACTTCCTGAT
CGAGGGCGACCTGAACCCCGACAACAGCGACGTGGACAAGCTGTTCATCCAGCTGGTGCAGACCTACAAC
CAGCTGTTCGAGGAAAACCCCATCAACGCCAGCGGCGTGGACGCCAAGGCCATCCTGTCTGCCAGACTGA
GCAAGAGCAGACGGCTGGAAAATCTGATCGCCCAGCTGCCCGGCGAGAAGAAGAATGGCCTGTTCGGAAA
CCTGATTGCCCTGAGCCTGGGCCTGACCCCCAACTTCAAGAGCAACTTCGACCTGGCCGAGGATGCCAAA
CTGCAGCTGAGCAAGGACACCTACGACGACGACCTGGACAACCTGCTGGCCCAGATCGGCGACCAGTACG
CCGACCTGTTTCTGGCCGCCAAGAACCTGTCCGACGCCATCCTGCTGAGCGACATCCTGAGAGTGAACAC
CGAGATCACCAAGGCCCCCCTGAGCGCCTCTATGATCAAGAGATACGACGAGCACCACCAGGACCTGACC
CTGCTGAAAGCTCTCGTGCGGCAGCAGCTGCCTGAGAAGTACAAAGAGATTTTCTTCGACCAGAGCAAGA
ACGGCTACGCCGGCTACATTGACGGCGGAGCCAGCCAGGAAGAGTTCTACAAGTTCATCAAGCCCATCCT
GGAAAAGATGGACGGCACCGAGGAACTGCTCGTGAAGCTGAACAGAGAGGACCTGCTGCGGAAGCAGCGG
ACCTTCGACAACGGCAGCATCCCCCACCAGATCCACCTGGGAGAGCTGCACGCCATTCTGCGGCGGCAGG
AAGATTTTTACCCATTCCTGAAGGACAACCGGGAAAAGATCGAGAAGATCCTGACCTTCCGCATCCCCTA
CTACGTGGGCCCTCTGGCCAGGGGAAACAGCAGATTCGCCTGGATGACCAGAAAGAGCGAGGAAACCATC
ACCCCCTGGAACTTCGAGGAAGTGGTGGACAAGGGCGCTTCCGCCCAGAGCTTCATCGAGCGGATGACCA
ACTTCGATAAGAACCTGCCCAACGAGAAGGTGCTGCCCAAGCACAGCCTGCTGTACGAGTACTTCACCGT
GTATAACGAGCTGACCAAAGTGAAATACGTGACCGAGGGAATGAGAAAGCCCGCCTTCCTGAGCGGCGAG
CAGAAAAAGGCCATCGTGGACCTGCTGTTCAAGACCAACCGGAAAGTGACCGTGAAGCAGCTGAAAGAGG
ACTACTTCAAGAAAATCGAGTGCTTCGACTCCGTGGAAATCTCCGGCGTGGAAGATCGGTTCAACGCCTC
CCTGGGCACATACCACGATCTGCTGAAAATTATCAAGGACAAGGACTTCCTGGACAATGAGGAAAACGAG
GACATTCTGGAAGATATCGTGCTGACCCTGACACTGTTTGAGGACAGAGAGATGATCGAGGAACGGCTGA
AAACCTATGCCCACCTGTTCGACGACAAAGTGATGAAGCAGCTGAAGCGGCGGAGATACACCGGCTGGGG
CAGGCTGAGCCGGAAGCTGATCAACGGCATCCGGGACAAGCAGTCCGGCAAGACAATCCTGGATTTCCTG
AAGTCCGACGGCTTCGCCAACAGAAACTTCATGCAGCTGATCCACGACGACAGCCTGACCTTTAAAGAGG
ACATCCAGAAAGCCCAGGTGTCCGGCCAGGGCGATAGCCTGCACGAGCACATTGCCAATCTGGCCGGCAG
CCCCGCCATTAAGAAGGGCATCCTGCAGACAGTGAAGGTGGTGGACGAGCTCGTGAAAGTGATGGGCCGG
CACAAGCCCGAGAACATCGTGATCGAAATGGCCAGAGAGAACCAGACCACCCAGAAGGGACAGAAGAACA
GCCGCGAGAGAATGAAGCGGATCGAAGAGGGCATCAAAGAGCTGGGCAGCCAGATCCTGAAAGAACACCC
CGTGGAAAACACCCAGCTGCAGAACGAGAAGCTGTACCTGTACTACCTGCAGAATGGGCGGGATATGTAC
GTGGACCAGGAACTGGACATCAACCGGCTGTCCGACTACGATGTGGACCATATCGTGCCTCAGAGCTTTC
TGAAGGACGACTCCATCGACAACAAGGTGCTGACCAGAAGCGACAAGAACCGGGGCAAGAGCGACAACGT
GCCCTCCGAAGAGGTCGTGAAGAAGATGAAGAACTACTGGCGGCAGCTGCTGAACGCCAAGCTGATTACC
CAGAGAAAGTTCGACAATCTGACCAAGGCCGAGAGAGGCGGCCTGAGCGAACTGGATAAGGCCGGCTTCA
TCAAGAGACAGCTGGTGGAAACCCGGCAGATCACAAAGCACGTGGCACAGATCCTGGACTCCCGGATGAA
CACTAAGTACGACGAGAATGACAAGCTGATCCGGGAAGTGAAAGTGATCACCCTGAAGTCCAAGCTGGTG
TCCGATTTCCGGAAGGATTTCCAGTTTTACAAAGTGCGCGAGATCAACAACTACCACCACGCCCACGACG
CCTACCTGAACGCCGTCGTGGGAACCGCCCTGATCAAAAAGTACCCTAAGCTGGAAAGCGAGTTCGTGTA
CGGCGACTACAAGGTGTACGACGTGCGGAAGATGATCGCCAAGAGCGAGCAGGAAATCGGCAAGGCTACC
GCCAAGTACTTCTTCTACAGCAACATCATGAACTTTTTCAAGACCGAGATTACCCTGGCCAACGGCGAGA
TCCGGAAGCGGCCTCTGATCGAGACAAACGGCGAAACCGGGGAGATCGTGTGGGATAAGGGCCGGGATTT
TGCCACCGTGCGGAAAGTGCTGAGCATGCCCCAAGTGAATATCGTGAAAAAGACCGAGGTGCAGACAGGC
GGCTTCAGCAAAGAGTCTATCCTGCCCAAGAGGAACAGCGATAAGCTGATCGCCAGAAAGAAGGACTGGG
ACCCTAAGAAGTACGGCGGCTTCCTGTGGCCCACCGTGGCCTATTCTGTGCTGGTGGTGGCCAAAGTGGA
AAAGGGCAAGTCCAAGAAACTGAAGAGTGTGAAAGAGCTGCTGGGGATCACCATCATGGAAAGAAGCAGC
TTCGAGAAGAATCCCATCGACTTTCTGGAAGCCAAGGGCTACAAAGAAGTGAAAAAGGACCTGATCATCA
AGCTGCCTAAGTACTCCCTGTTCGAGCTGGAAAACGGCCGGAAGAGAATGCTGGCCTCTGCCAGATACCT
GCAGAAGGGAAACGAACTGGCCCTGCCCTCCAAATATGTGAACTTCCTGTACCTGGCCAGCCACTATGAG
AAGCTGAAGGGCTCCCCCGAGGATAATGAGCAGAAACAGCTGTTTGTGGAACAGCACAAGCACTACCTGG
ACGAGATCATCGAGCAGATCAGCGAGTTCTCCAAGAGAGTGATCCTGGCCGACGCTAATCTGGACAAAGT
GCTGTCCGCCTACAACAAGCACCGGGATAAGCCCATCAGAGAGCAGGCCGAGAATATCATCCACCTGTTT
ACCCTGACCAATCTGGGAGCCCCTGCCGCCTTCAAGTACTTTGACACCACCATCGACCGGAAGGAGTACA
AGAGCACCAAAGAGGTGCTGGACGCCACCCTGATCCACCAGAGCATCACCGGCCTGTACGAGACACGGAT
CGACCTGTCTCAGCTGGGAGGTGACTCTGGCGGCTCAAAAAGAACCGCCGACGGCAGCGAATTCGAGCCC
AAGAAGAAGAGGAAAGTCGGAAGCGGAGCTACTAACTTCAGCCTGCTGAAGCAGGCTGGAGACGTGGAGG
AGAACCCTGGACCTATGGTGAGCAAGGGCGAGGAGCTGTTCACCGGGGTGGTGCCCATCCTGGTCGAGCT
GGACGGCGACGTAAACGGCCACAAGTTCAGCGTGTCCGGCGAGGGCGAGGGCGATGCCACCTACGGCAAG
CTGACCCTGAAGTTCATCTGCACCACCGGCAAGCTGCCCGTGCCCTGGCCCACCCTCGTGACCACCCTGA
CCTATGGAGTGCAGTGCTTCAGCCGCTACCCCGACCACATGAAGCAGCACGACTTCTTCAAGTCCGCCAT
GCCCGAAGGCTACGTCCAGGAGCGCACCATCTTCTTCAAGGACGACGGCAACTACAAGACCCGCGCCGAG
GTGAAGTTCGAGGGCGACACCCTGGTGAACCGCATCGAGCTGAAGGGCATCGACTTCAAGGAGGACGGCA
ACATCCTGGGGCACAAGCTGGAGTACAACTACAACAGCCACAACGTCTATATCATGGCCGACAAGCAGAA
GAACGGCATCAAGGTGAACTTCAAGATCCGCCACAACATCGAGGACGGCAGCGTGCAGCTCGCCGACCAC
TACCAGCAGAACACCCCCATCGGCGACGGCCCCGTGCTGCTGCCCGACAACCACTACCTGAGCACCCAGT
CCGCCCTGAGCAAAGACCCCAACGAGAAGCGCGATCACATGGTCCTGCTGGAGTTCGTGACCGCCGCCGG
GATCACTCTCGGCATGGACGAGCTGTACAAGTCTGGTGGTTCTCCCAAGAAGAAGAGGAAAGTCTAACCG
GTCATCATCACCATCACCATTGAGTTTAAACCCGCTGATCAGCCTCGACTGTGCCTTCTAGTTGCCAGCC
ATCTGTTGTTTGCCCCTCCCCCGTGCCTTCCTTGACCCTGGAAGGTGCCACTCCCACTGTCCTTTCCTAA
TAAAATGAGGAAATTGCATCGCATTGTCTGAGTAGGTGTCATTCTATTCTGGGGGGTGGGGTGGGGCAGG
ACAGCAAGGGGGAGGATTGGGAAGACAATAGCAGGCATGCTGGGGATGCGGTGGGCTCTATGGCTTCTGA
GGCGGAAAGAACCAGCTGGGGCTCGATACCGTCGACCTCTAGCTAGAGCTTGGCGTAATCATGGTCATAG
CTGTTTCCTGTGTGAAATTGTTATCCGCTCACAATTCCACACAACATACGAGCCGGAAGCATAAAGTGTA
AAGCCTAGGGTGCCTAATGAGTGAGCTAACTCACATTAATTGCGTTGCGCTCACTGCCCGCTTTCCAGTC
GGGAAACCTGTCGTGCCAGCTGCATTAATGAATCGGCCAACGCGCGGGGAGAGGCGGTTTGCGTATTGGG
CGCTCTTCCGCTTCCTCGCTCACTGACTCGCTGCGCTCGGTCGTTCGGCTGCGGCGAGCGGTATCAGCTC
ACTCAAAGGCGGTAATACGGTTATCCACAGAATCAGGGGATAACGCAGGAAAGAACATGTGAGCAAAAGG
CCAGCAAAAGGCCAGGAACCGTAAAAAGGCCGCGTTGCTGGCGTTTTTCCATAGGCTCCGCCCCCCTGAC
GAGCATCACAAAAATCGACGCTCAAGTCAGAGGTGGCGAAACCCGACAGGACTATAAAGATACCAGGCGT
TTCCCCCTGGAAGCTCCCTCGTGCGCTCTCCTGTTCCGACCCTGCCGCTTACCGGATACCTGTCCGCCTT
TCTCCCTTCGGGAAGCGTGGCGCTTTCTCATAGCTCACGCTGTAGGTATCTCAGTTCGGTGTAGGTCGTT
CGCTCCAAGCTGGGCTGTGTGCACGAACCCCCCGTTCAGCCCGACCGCTGCGCCTTATCCGGTAACTATC
GTCTTGAGTCCAACCCGGTAAGACACGACTTATCGCCACTGGCAGCAGCCACTGGTAACAGGATTAGCAG
AGCGAGGTATGTAGGCGGTGCTACAGAGTTCTTGAAGTGGTGGCCTAACTACGGCTACACTAGAAGAACA
GTATTTGGTATCTGCGCTCTGCTGAAGCCAGTTACCTTCGGAAAAAGAGTTGGTAGCTCTTGATCCGGCA
AACAAACCACCGCTGGTAGCGGTGGTTTTTTTGTTTGCAAGCAGCAGATTACGCGCAGAAAAAAAGGATC
TCAAGAAGATCCTTTGATCTTTTCTACGGGGTCTGACACTCAGTGGAACGAAAACTCACGTTAAGGGATT
TTGGTCATGAGATTATCAAAAAGGATCTTCACCTAGATCCTTTTAAATTAAAAATGAAGTTTTAAATCAA
TCTAAAGTATATATGAGTAAACTTGGTCTGACAGTTACCAATGCTTAATCAGTGAGGCACCTATCTCAGC
GATCTGTCTATTTCGTTCATCCATAGTTGCCTGACTCCCCGTCGTGTAGATAACTACGATACGGGAGGGC
TTACCATCTGGCCCCAGTGCTGCAATGATACCGCGAGACCCACGCTCACCGGCTCCAGATTTATCAGCAA
TAAACCAGCCAGCCGGAAGGGCCGAGCGCAGAAGTGGTCCTGCAACTTTATCCGCCTCCATCCAGTCTAT
TAATTGTTGCCGGGAAGCTAGAGTAAGTAGTTCGCCAGTTAATAGTTTGCGCAACGTTGTTGCCATTGCT
ACAGGCATCGTGGTGTCACGCTCGTCGTTTGGTATGGCTTCATTCAGCTCCGGTTCCCAACGATCAAGGC
GAGTTACATGATCCCCCATGTTGTGCAAAAAAGCGGTTAGCTCCTTCGGTCCTCCGATCGTTGTCAGAAG
TAAGTTGGCCGCAGTGTTATCACTCATGGTTATGGCAGCACTGCATAATTCTCTTACTGTCATGCCATCC
GTAAGATGCTTTTCTGTGACTGGTGAGTACTCAACCAAGTCATTCTGAGAATAGTGTATGCGGCGACCGA
GTTGCTCTTGCCCGGCGTCAATACGGGATAATACCGCGCCACATAGCAGAACTTTAAAAGTGCTCATCAT
TGGAAAACGTTCTTCGGGGCGAAAACTCTCAAGGATCTTACCGCTGTTGAGATCCAGTTCGATGTAACCC
ACTCGTGCACCCAACTGATCTTCAGCATCTTTTACTTTCACCAGCGTTTCTGGGTGAGCAAAAACAGGAA
GGCAAAATGCCGCAAAAAAGGGAATAAGGGCGACACGGAAATGTTGAATACTCATACTCTTCCTTTTTCA
ATATTATTGAAGCATTTATCAGGGTTATTGTCTCATGAGCGGATACATATTTGAATGTATTTAGAAAAAT
AAACAAATAGGGGTTCCGCGCACATTTCCCCGAAAAGTGCCACCTGACGTCGACGGATCGGGAGATCGAT
CTCCCGATCCCCTAGGGTCGACTCTCAGTACAATCTGCTCTGATGCCGCATAGTTAAGCCAGTATCTGCT
CCC
